>Addgene plasmid #91057 | pMOD_A4210 | addgene full sequence | sequence record 181850 | Addgene NGS Result
GCCTTGACGGCAAAATCCCTTAACGTGAGTTTTCGTTCCACTGAGCGTCAGACCCCGTAGAAAAGATCAA
AGGATCTTCTTGAGATCCTTTTTTTCTGCGCGTAATCTGCTGCTTGCAAACAAAAAAACCACCGCTACCA
GCGGTGGTTTGTTTGCCGGATCAAGAGCTACTAACTCTTTTTCCGAAGGTAACTGGCTTCAGCAGAGCGC
AGATACCAAATACTGTTCTTCTAGTGTAGCCGTAGTTAGGCCACCACTTCAAGAACTCTGTAGCACCGCC
TACATACCTCGCTCTGCTAATCCTGTTACCAGTGGCTGCTGCCAGTGGCGATAAGTCGTGTCTTACCGGG
TTGGACTCAAGACGATAGTTACCGGATAAGGCGCAGCGGTCGGGCTGAACGGGGGGTTCGTGCTCACAGC
CCAGCTTGGAGCGAACGACCTACACCGAACTGAGATACCTACAGCGTGAGCTATGAGAAAGCGCCACGCT
TCCCGAAGGGAGAAAGGCGGACAGGTATCCGGTAAGCGGCAGGGTCGGAACAGGAGAGCGCACGAGGGAG
CTTCCAGGGGGAAACGCCTGGTATCTTTATAGTCCTGTCGGGTTTCGCCACCTCTGACTTGAGCGTCGAT
TTTTGTGATGCTCGTCAGGGGGGCGGAGCCTATGGAAAAACGCCAGCAACGCGGCCTTTTTACGGTTCCT
GGCCTTTTGCTGGCCTTTTGCTCACATGTTCTTTCCTGCGTTATCCCCTGATTCTGTGGATAACCGTATT
ACCGCCTTTGAGTGAGCTGATACCGCTCGCCGCAGCCGAACGACCGAGCGCAGCGAGTCAGTGAGCGAGG
AAGCGGAAGAGCGCCCACCTGCTCATGATCTGCAGGCGCGCCTGCAGTGCAGCGTGACCCGGTCGTGCCC
CTCTCTAGAGATAATGAGCATTGCATGTCTAAGTTATAAAAAATTACCACATATTTTTTTTGTCACACTT
GTTTGAAGTGCAGTTTATCTATCTTTATACATATATTTAAACTTTACTCTACGAATAATATAATCTATAG
TACTACAATAATATCAGTGTTTTAGAGAATCATATAAATGAACAGTTAGACATGGTCTAAAGGACAATTG
AGTATTTTGACAACAGGACTCTACAGTTTTATCTTTTTAGTGTGCATGTGTTCTCCTTTTTTTTTGCAAA
TAGCTTCACCTATATAATACTTCATCCATTTTATTAGTACATCCATTTAGGGTTTAGGGTTAATGGTTTT
TATAGACTAATTTTTTTAGTACATCTATTTTATTCTATTTTAGCCTCTAAATTAAGAAAACTAAAACTCT
ATTTTAGTTTTTTTATTTAATAATTTAGATATAAAATAGAATAAAATAAAGTGACTAAAAATTAAACAAA
TACCCTTTAAGAAATTAAAAAAACTAAGGAAACATTTTTCTTGTTTCGAGTAGATAATGCCAGCCTGTTA
AACGCCGTCGACGAGTCTAACGGACACCAACCAGCGAACCAGCAGCGTCGCGTCGGGCCAAGCGAAGCAG
ACGGCACGGCATCTCTGTCGCTGCCTCTGGACCCCTCTCGAGAGTTCCGCTCCACCGTTGGACTTGCTCC
GCTGTCGGCATCCAGAAATTGCGTGGCGGAGCGGCAGACGTGAGCCGGCACGGCAGGCGGCCTCCTCCTC
CTCTCACGGCACCGGCAGCTACGGGGGATTCCTTTCCCACCGCTCCTTCGCTTTCCCTTCCTCGCCCGCC
GTAATAAATAGACACCCCCTCCACACCCTCTTTCCCCAACCTCGTGTTGTTCGGAGCGCACACACACACA
ACCAGATCTCCCCCAAATCCACCCGTCGGCACCTCCGCTTCAAGGTACGCCGCTCGTCCTCCCCCCCCCC
CTCTCTACCTTCTCTAGATCGGCGTTCCGGTCCATGGTTAGGGCCCGGTAGTTCTACTTCTGTTCATGTT
TGTGTTAGATCCGTGTTTGTGTTAGATCCGTGCTGCTAGCGTTCGTACACGGATGCGACCTGTACGTCAG
ACACGTTCTGATTGCTAACTTGCCAGTGTTTCTCTTTGGGGAATCCTGGGATGGCTCTAGCCGTTCCGCA
GACGGGATCGATTTCATGATTTTTTTTGTTTCGTTGCATAGGGTTTGGTTTGCCCTTTTCCTTTATTTCA
ATATATGCCGTGCACTTGTTTGTCGGGTCATCTTTTCATGCTTTTTTTTGTCTTGGTTGTGATGATGTGG
TCTGGTTGGGCGGTCGTTCTAGATCGGAGTAGAATTAATTCTGTTTCAAACTACCTGGTGGATTTATTAA
TTTTGGATCTGTATGTGTGTGCCATACATATTCATAGTTACGAATTGAAGATGATGGATGGAAATATCGA
TCTAGGATAGGTATACATGTTGATGCGGGTTTTACTGATGCATATACAGAGATGCTTTTTGTTCGCTTGG
TTGTGATGATGTGGTGTGGTTGGGCGGTCGTTCATTCGTTCTAGATCGGAGTAGAATACTGTTTCAAACT
ACCTGGTGTATTTATTAATTTTGGAACTGTATGTGTGTGTCATACATCTTCATAGTTACGAGTTTAAGAT
GGATGGAAATATCGATCTAGGATAGGTATACATGTTGATGTGGGTTTTACTGATGCATATACATGATGGC
ATATGCAGCATCTATTCATATGCTCTAACCTTGAGTACCTATCTATTATAATAAACAAGTATGTTTTATA
ATTATTTTGATCTTGATATACTTGGATGATGGCATATGCAGCAGCTATATGTGGATTTTTTTAGCCCTGC
CTTCATACGCTATTTATTTGCTTGGTACTGTTTCTTTTGTCGATGCTCACCCTGTTGTTTGGTGTTACTT
CCTGCAGGAAGCATGGACCACTACCTCGACATCAGGCTCAGGCCAGACCCAGAGTTCCCACCAGCCCAGC
TCATGTCCGTCCTCTTCGGCAAGCTCCACCAGGCCCTCGTGGCCCAGGGCGGCGACAGGATCGGCGTGTC
CTTCCCAGACCTCGACGAGTCCAGGTCCAGGCTCGGCGAGAGGCTCCGCATCCACGCCTCCGCCGACGAC
CTCAGGGCCCTCCTCGCCAGGCCGTGGCTGGAGGGCCTCAGGGACCACCTCCAGTTCGGCGAGCCAGCCG
TGGTGCCACACCCAACCCCATACAGGCAAGTGTCCAGGGTGCAAGCCAAGTCCAACCCAGAGAGGCTCAG
GAGGAGGCTCATGAGGAGGCACGACCTCTCCGAGGAAGAGGCCAGGAAGCGCATCCCAGACACCGTGGCC
AGGGCCCTCGACCTCCCATTCGTGACCCTCAGGTCCCAGTCCACCGGCCAGCACTTCCGCCTCTTCATCA
GGCACGGCCCACTCCAGGTGACCGCCGAGGAGGGCGGCTTTACCTGCTACGGCCTCTCCAAGGGCGGCTT
CGTGCCGTGGTTCGGCTCCGGCGCCACCAACTTCTCCCTCCTCAAGCAAGCCGGCGACGTGGAGGAGAAC
CCAGGCCCAATGGACAAGAAGTACTCGATCGGCCTCGCCATCGGGACGAACTCAGTTGGCTGGGCCGTGA
TCACCGACGAGTACAAGGTGCCCTCTAAGAAGTTCAAGGTCCTGGGGAACACCGACCGCCATTCCATCAA
GAAGAACCTCATCGGCGCTCTCCTGTTCGACAGCGGGGAGACCGCTGAGGCTACGAGGCTCAAGAGAACC
GCTAGGCGCCGGTACACGAGAAGGAAGAACAGGATCTGCTACCTCCAAGAGATTTTCTCCAACGAGATGG
CCAAGGTTGACGATTCATTCTTCCACCGCCTGGAGGAGTCTTTCCTCGTGGAGGAGGATAAGAAGCACGA
GCGGCATCCCATCTTCGGCAACATCGTGGACGAGGTTGCCTACCACGAGAAGTACCCTACGATCTACCAT
CTGCGGAAGAAGCTCGTGGACTCCACCGATAAGGCGGACCTCAGACTGATCTACCTCGCTCTGGCCCACA
TGATCAAGTTCCGCGGCCATTTCCTGATCGAGGGGGATCTCAACCCAGACAACAGCGATGTTGACAAGCT
GTTCATCCAACTCGTGCAGACCTACAACCAACTCTTCGAGGAGAACCCGATCAACGCCTCTGGCGTGGAC
GCGAAGGCTATCCTGTCCGCGAGGCTCTCGAAGTCCAGGAGGCTGGAGAACCTGATCGCTCAGCTCCCAG
GCGAGAAGAAGAACGGCCTGTTCGGGAACCTCATCGCTCTCAGCCTGGGGCTCACCCCGAACTTCAAGTC
GAACTTCGATCTCGCTGAGGACGCCAAGCTGCAACTCTCCAAGGACACCTACGACGATGACCTCGATAAC
CTCCTGGCCCAGATCGGCGATCAATACGCGGACCTGTTCCTCGCTGCCAAGAACCTGTCGGACGCCATCC
TCCTGTCAGATATCCTCCGCGTGAACACCGAGATCACGAAGGCTCCACTCTCTGCCTCCATGATCAAGCG
CTACGACGAGCACCATCAGGATCTGACCCTCCTGAAGGCGCTGGTCCGCCAACAGCTCCCGGAGAAGTAC
AAGGAGATTTTCTTCGATCAGTCGAAGAACGGCTACGCTGGGTACATCGACGGCGGGGCCTCACAAGAGG
AGTTCTACAAGTTCATCAAGCCAATCCTGGAGAAGATGGACGGCACGGAGGAGCTCCTGGTGAAGCTCAA
CAGGGAGGACCTCCTGCGGAAGCAGAGAACCTTCGATAACGGCAGCATCCCCCACCAAATCCATCTCGGG
GAGCTGCACGCCATCCTGAGAAGGCAAGAGGACTTCTACCCTTTCCTCAAGGATAACCGGGAGAAGATCG
AGAAGATCCTGACCTTCAGAATCCCATACTACGTCGGCCCTCTCGCGCGGGGGAACTCAAGATTCGCTTG
GATGACCCGCAAGTCTGAGGAGACCATCACGCCGTGGAACTTCGAGGAGGTGGTGGACAAGGGCGCTAGC
GCTCAGTCGTTCATCGAGAGGATGACCAACTTCGACAAGAACCTGCCCAACGAGAAGGTGCTCCCTAAGC
ACTCGCTCCTGTACGAGTACTTCACCGTCTACAACGAGCTCACGAAGGTGAAGTACGTCACCGAGGGCAT
GCGCAAGCCAGCGTTCCTGTCCGGGGAGCAGAAGAAGGCTATCGTGGACCTCCTGTTCAAGACCAACCGG
AAGGTCACGGTTAAGCAACTCAAGGAGGACTACTTCAAGAAGATCGAGTGCTTCGATTCGGTCGAGATCA
GCGGCGTTGAGGACCGCTTCAACGCCAGCCTCGGGACCTACCACGATCTCCTGAAGATCATCAAGGATAA
GGACTTCCTGGACAACGAGGAGAACGAGGATATCCTGGAGGACATCGTGCTGACCCTCACGCTGTTCGAG
GACAGGGAGATGATCGAGGAGCGCCTGAAGACGTACGCCCATCTCTTCGATGACAAGGTCATGAAGCAAC
TCAAGCGCCGGAGATACACCGGCTGGGGGAGGCTGTCCCGCAAGCTCATCAACGGCATCCGGGACAAGCA
GTCCGGGAAGACCATCCTCGACTTCCTCAAGAGCGATGGCTTCGCCAACAGGAACTTCATGCAACTGATC
CACGATGACAGCCTCACCTTCAAGGAGGATATCCAAAAGGCTCAAGTGAGCGGCCAGGGGGACTCGCTGC
ACGAGCATATCGCGAACCTCGCTGGCTCCCCCGCGATCAAGAAGGGCATCCTCCAGACCGTGAAGGTTGT
GGACGAGCTCGTGAAGGTCATGGGCCGGCACAAGCCTGAGAACATCGTCATCGAGATGGCCAGAGAGAAC
CAAACCACGCAGAAGGGGCAAAAGAACTCTAGGGAGCGCATGAAGCGCATCGAGGAGGGCATCAAGGAGC
TGGGGTCCCAAATCCTCAAGGAGCACCCAGTGGAGAACACCCAACTGCAGAACGAGAAGCTCTACCTGTA
CTACCTCCAGAACGGCAGGGATATGTACGTGGACCAAGAGCTGGATATCAACCGCCTCAGCGATTACGAC
GTCGATGCTATCGTTCCCCAGTCTTTCCTGAAGGATGACTCCATCGACAACAAGGTCCTCACCAGGTCGG
ACAAGAACCGCGGCAAGTCAGATAACGTTCCATCTGAGGAGGTCGTTAAGAAGATGAAGAACTACTGGAG
GCAGCTCCTGAACGCCAAGCTGATCACGCAAAGGAAGTTCGACAACCTCACCAAGGCTGAGAGAGGCGGG
CTCTCAGAGCTGGACAAGGCCGGCTTCATCAAGCGGCAGCTGGTCGAGACCAGACAAATCACGAAGCACG
TTGCGCAAATCCTCGACTCTCGGATGAACACGAAGTACGATGAGAACGACAAGCTGATCAGGGAGGTTAA
GGTGATCACCCTGAAGTCTAAGCTCGTCTCCGACTTCAGGAAGGATTTCCAGTTCTACAAGGTTCGCGAG
ATCAACAACTACCACCATGCCCATGACGCTTACCTCAACGCTGTGGTCGGCACCGCTCTGATCAAGAAGT
ACCCAAAGCTGGAGTCCGAGTTCGTGTACGGGGACTACAAGGTTTACGATGTGCGCAAGATGATCGCCAA
GTCGGAGCAAGAGATCGGCAAGGCTACCGCCAAGTACTTCTTCTACTCAAACATCATGAACTTCTTCAAG
ACCGAGATCACGCTGGCCAACGGCGAGATCCGGAAGAGACCGCTCATCGAGACCAACGGCGAGACGGGGG
AGATCGTGTGGGACAAGGGCAGGGATTTCGCGACCGTCCGCAAGGTTCTCTCCATGCCCCAGGTGAACAT
CGTCAAGAAGACCGAGGTCCAAACGGGCGGGTTCTCAAAGGAGTCTATCCTGCCTAAGCGGAACAGCGAC
AAGCTCATCGCCAGAAAGAAGGACTGGGACCCAAAGAAGTACGGCGGGTTCGACAGCCCTACCGTGGCCT
ACTCGGTCCTGGTTGTGGCGAAGGTTGAGAAGGGCAAGTCCAAGAAGCTCAAGAGCGTGAAGGAGCTCCT
GGGGATCACCATCATGGAGAGGTCCAGCTTCGAGAAGAACCCAATCGACTTCCTGGAGGCCAAGGGCTAC
AAGGAGGTGAAGAAGGACCTGATCATCAAGCTCCCGAAGTACTCTCTCTTCGAGCTGGAGAACGGCAGGA
AGAGAATGCTGGCTTCCGCTGGCGAGCTCCAGAAGGGGAACGAGCTCGCGCTGCCAAGCAAGTACGTGAA
CTTCCTCTACCTGGCTTCCCACTACGAGAAGCTCAAGGGCAGCCCGGAGGACAACGAGCAAAAGCAGCTG
TTCGTCGAGCAGCACAAGCATTACCTCGACGAGATCATCGAGCAAATCTCCGAGTTCAGCAAGCGCGTGA
TCCTCGCCGACGCGAACCTGGATAAGGTCCTCTCCGCCTACAACAAGCACCGGGACAAGCCCATCAGAGA
GCAAGCGGAGAACATCATCCATCTCTTCACCCTGACGAACCTCGGCGCTCCTGCTGCTTTCAAGTACTTC
GACACCACGATCGATCGGAAGAGATACACCTCCACGAAGGAGGTCCTGGACGCGACCCTCATCCACCAGT
CGATCACCGGCCTGTACGAGACGAGGATCGACCTCTCACAACTCGGCGGGGATAAGAGACCCGCAGCAAC
CAAGAAGGCAGGGCAAGCAAAGAAGAAGAAGGGATCCGGACGGGCTGACGCATTGGACGATTTTGATCTG
GATATGCTGGGAAGTGACGCCCTCGATGATTTTGACCTTGACATGCTTGGTTCGGATGCCCTTGATGACT
TTGACCTCGACATGCTCGGCAGTGACGCCCTTGATGATTTCGACCTGGACATGCTGATTAACTCTAGATG
ACGCGTACTCGAGTATATGAAGATGAAGATGAAATATTTGGTGTGTCAAATAAAAAGCTTGTGTGCTTAA
GTTTGTGTTTTTTTCTTGGCTTGTTGTGTTATGAATTTGTGGCTTTTTCTAATATTAAATGAATGTAAGA
TCACATTATAATGAATAAACAAATGTTTCTATAATCCATTGTGAATGTTTTGTTGGATCTCTTCTGCAGC
ATATAACTACTGTATGTGCTATGGTATGGACTATGGAATATGATTAAAGATAAGGAGCTCGTTAACCGGT
GACGGACGTGGGCAGGTGTGATGAAAAGCCTTAGGGTCAGGTGGCACTTTTCGGGGAAATGTGCGATGAA
CCCCTATTTGTTTATTTTTCTAAATACATTCAAATATGTATCCGCTAATGAGACAATAACCCTGATAAAT
GCTTCAATTATATTGAAAAAGGAAGAGTATGAGTATCCAACATTTCCGTGTCGCCCTTATTCCCTTTTTT
GCGGCCTTCTGCCTTCCTGTTTTTGCTCACCCAGAAACGCTGGTGAAAGTAAAAGATGCTGAAGATCAGT
TGGGTGCCCGAGTGGGTTACATTGAACTGGATCTCAACAGCGGCAAAATCTTAGAGAGTTTTCGCCCCGA
AGAACGCTTCCCAATGATGAGCACTTTCAAAGTTCTGCTATGTGGCGCGGTGTTATCCCGTATTGATGCT
GGGCAAGAGCAACTCGGTCGCCGCATACACTATTCTCAGAATGACTTGGTTGAGTATTCACCAGTCACAG
AAAAGCATCTTACGGATGGCATGACAGTAAGAGAATTATGTAGTGCTGCCATAACCATGAGTGATAACAC
TGCGGCCAACTTACTTCTGACAACGATTGGAGGACCGAAGGAGCTAACCGCTTTTTTGCACAACATGGGG
GATCATGTAACTCGCCTTGATCGTTGGGAACCGGAGCTGAATGAAGCCATACCAAACGACGAGCGTGACA
CCACGATGCCTGTAGCAATGGCAACAACTCTCCGCAAACTATTAACTGGCGAACTACTTACTCTTGCTTC
ACGCCAGCAACTCATTGACTGGATGGAGGCGGACAAAGTTGCAGGACCACTTCTGCGCTCGGCACTTCCG
GCTGGCTGGTTTATTGCTGATAAATCTGGAGCCGGTGAGCGTGGGTCTCGCGGTATCATTGCAGCACTGG
GGCCAGATGGTAAGCCCTCCCGTATCGTAGTTATCTACACGACGGGGAGTCAGGCAACTATGGATGAACG
AAATAGACAGATCGCTGAGATAGGTGCCTCACTGATTAAGCATTGGTAACTGTCAGACGAAGGGAAATAA
ATAGTAGCCCGCCTGATGTGCGGGCTTTTTTTTGGTGGTGGTTACCAGTGTCGCTTAGCTACCGTAGGTC
CTCTTAGGCGGTCCGATTAGCGACATAGTCATCAAT
Features (pLannotate 1.2.2; 8 found; start..end, strand, type, name):
     80..668     +  rep_origin     ori: high-copy-number ColE1/pMB1/pBR322/pUC origin of replication
    882..2871    +  promoter       Ubi promoter: maize polyubiquitin gene promoter
   2883..3443    +  CDS            cas6f: CAS6_PSEAB - Also known as csy4. Experimental evidence at protein level: Swiss-Prot protein existence level 1. CRISPR (clustered regularly interspaced short palindromic repeat) is an adaptive immune system that provides protection against mobile genetic elements (viruses, transposable elements and conjugative plasmids). CRISPR clusters contain sequences complementary to antecedent mobile elements and target invading nucleic acids. CRISPR clusters are transcribed and processed into CRISPR RNA (crRNA). Processes pre-crRNA into individual crRNA units. Absolutely required for crRNA production or s
   3510..7613    +  CDS            cas9: CAS9_STRP1 - Also known as csn1 From Streptococcus pyogenes serotype M1.
   7797..7813    +  CDS            VP96 (fragment): 6 tandem repeats of the minimal activation domain of herpes simplex virus VP16 (Cheng et al., 2013)
   7856..8104    +  terminator     HSP terminator: efficient transcription terminator from the Arabidopsis thaliana heat shock protein 18.2 gene (Nagaya et al., 2010)
   8188..8288    +  promoter       AmpR promoter: bla
   8289..9149    +  CDS            AmpR: β-lactamase; bla; confers resistance to ampicillin, carbenicillin, and related antibiotics
