[The description below was written by a language model from this plasmid's Addgene catalogue record and pLannotate feature annotations shown in this document.]
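Description:
pMOD_A4210 is a "Module A" plasmid from a modular plant genome engineering toolkit, built on the pMOD_A1001 backbone and classed as a CRISPR vector. It is a 9,276-nt, high-copy plasmid maintained in E. coli through a ColE1/pUC-type origin of replication and selected with ampicillin via a bla (β-lactamase) cassette driven by its own promoter. The feature table shows no plant selectable marker or T-DNA borders. This fits its role as a component module that supplies one expression cassette for assembly with other modules, although the record does not describe the assembly scheme itself.

The payload is a single synthetic open reading frame, Csy4-P2A-dTaCas9-VP64, inserted by Gibson cloning. It is driven by the maize polyubiquitin (Zmubi) promoter, a strong constitutive promoter commonly used in monocots, and is terminated by the Arabidopsis HSP 18.2 terminator. Csy4 (Cas6f from Pseudomonas aeruginosa) is an endoribonuclease that cleaves at specific hairpin sites, so several guide RNAs can be released from one polycistronic transcript supplied from a separate construct. The P2A ribosome-skipping peptide separates Csy4 from the downstream Cas9 protein, so both are made from one mRNA. The Cas9 coding sequence matches Streptococcus pyogenes Cas9. The "d" in the name indicates a nuclease-dead version, and "Ta" probably denotes wheat codon optimisation, though the record does not say so. At its C-terminus is VP64, a transcriptional activator made of tandem VP16 minimal activation domains; the annotation software detected only a short fragment of this repeat. Together these parts provide a guide-RNA-programmable transcriptional activator for multiplexed gene activation in plants.
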