Addgene plasmid #91057: pMOD_A4210
Purpose: Module A, Promoter: Zmubi, Gene: Csy4-P2A-dTaCas9-VP64, Terminator: HSP
Depositing lab: Daniel Voytas. Depositing organization: University of Minnesota. Publication: A multi-purpose toolkit to enable advanced genome engineering in plants. Cermak T, Curtin SJ, Gil-Humanes J, Cegan R, Kono TJY, Konecna E, Belanto JJ, Starker CG, Mathre JW, Greenstein RL, Voytas DF. Plant Cell. 2017 May 18. pii: tpc.00922.2016. doi: 10.1105/tpc.16.00922. PubMed 28522548.
Backbone
  Vector backbone: pMOD_A1001
  Vector type: CRISPR
Growth in bacteria
  Bacterial resistance: Ampicillin, 100 μg/mL
  Growth temperature: 37°C
  Growth strain: DH5alpha
  Copy number: High Copy
Gene/Insert
  Gene/Insert name: Csy4-P2A-dTaCas9-VP64
  Species: Synthetic
  Promoter: Zmubi
  Cloning method: Gibson Cloning
  Sequencing primers: 5′ unknown
Terms and licenses: Academic/Nonprofit Terms; Industry Terms: Not Available to Industry
How to cite: pMOD_A4210 was a gift from Daniel Voytas (Addgene plasmid # 91057 ; http://n2t.net/addgene:91057 ; RRID:Addgene_91057)
